Addgene plasmid #130645: pSL0721 (pDonor_L1-105)
Purpose: Encodes a mini-transposon derived from V. cholerae Tn6677 CAST, with CmR cargo gene and shortened left end. Total transposon size = 933 bp.
Depositing lab: Samuel H. Sternberg. Depositing organization: Columbia University. Publication: Transposon-encoded CRISPR-Cas systems direct RNA-guided DNA integration. Klompe SE, Vo PLH, Halpin-Healy TS, Sternberg SH. Nature. 2019 Jul;571(7764):219-225. doi: 10.1038/s41586-019-1323-z. Epub 2019 Jun 12. PubMed 31189177.
Backbone
  Vector backbone: pUC19
  Vector type: Bacterial Expression, CRISPR ; Transposon
Growth in bacteria
  Bacterial resistance: Ampicillin, 100 μg/mL
  Growth temperature: 37°C
  Growth strain: DH5alpha
  Copy number: High Copy
Gene/Insert
  Gene/Insert name: VchCAST donor DNA (short L)
  Species: Vibrio cholerae
  Cloning method: Restriction Enzyme; 5′ cloning site Unknown (unknown if destroyed)
Terms and licenses: Academic/Nonprofit Terms; Industry Terms: Not Available to Industry
Depositor comments: Previously referred to as INTEGRATE.
How to cite: pSL0721 (pDonor_L1-105) was a gift from Samuel H. Sternberg (Addgene plasmid # 130645 ; http://n2t.net/addgene:130645 ; RRID:Addgene_130645)
