[The description below was written by a language model from this plasmid's Addgene catalogue record and pLannotate feature annotations shown in this document.]
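Description:
pSL0721 (pDonor_L1-105) is a pUC19-based bacterial donor plasmid of 3,586 nt that supplies the mobile DNA substrate for the Vibrio cholerae Tn6677 CRISPR-associated transposon (VchCAST) system, previously referred to as INTEGRATE. It replicates in E. coli from the high-copy ColE1/pUC origin and is selected through the backbone β-lactamase gene (AmpR) driven by its own promoter. The remaining annotated backbone elements are typical pUC19 remnants: a lacI fragment, the CAP binding site, lac promoter and lac operator on one side of the insert, a lacZα fragment on the other, and short bom and rop fragments. This arrangement is consistent with the mini-transposon having been placed in the lacZα/polylinker region, although the cloning sites are not recorded.

The payload is a 933 bp mini-transposon consisting of a chloramphenicol acetyltransferase (cat, CmR) cargo gene flanked by the Tn6677 transposon ends, with the left end deliberately shortened relative to the parental donor. The name suggests that the first 105 bp of the left end are retained, but the record does not say so explicitly. The automated feature table annotates the cat coding sequence but not the transposon ends themselves, which presumably lie in the unannotated sequence on either side of it. No promoter for cat is annotated.

The plasmid carries no transposase, Cascade or guide RNA components, so these must be provided from separate constructs for RNA-guided integration of the cargo into a target site. As one of a set of end-truncation variants, it is suited to defining the minimal left-end sequence needed for transposition in E. coli.
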