Features (pLannotate 1.2.2; 11 found; start..end, strand, type, name):
      1..589     +  rep_origin     ori: high-copy-number ColE1/pMB1/pBR322/pUC origin of replication
    772..864     +  CDS            lacI (fragment): lac repressor; lacI; The lac repressor binds to the lac operator to inhibit transcription in E. coli. This inhibition can be relieved by adding lactose or isopropyl-β-D-thiogalactopyranoside (IPTG).
    877..898     +  protein_bind   CAP binding site: CAP binding activates transcription in the presence of cAMP. E. coli catabolite activator protein
    913..943     +  promoter       lac promoter: promoter for the E. coli lac operon
    951..967     +  protein_bind   lac operator: The lac repressor binds to the lac operator to inhibit transcription in E. coli. This inhibition can be relieved by adding lactose or isopropyl-β-D-thiogalactopyranoside (IPTG). lac repressor encoded by lacI
   1146..1802    +  CDS            cat: CAT_ECOLX - Experimental evidence at protein level: Swiss-Prot protein existence level 1. This enzyme is an effector of chloramphenicol resistance in bacteria. From Escherichia coli. This protein is used as a marker in many commonly used cloning vectors, such as pACYC184.
   1957..2114    +  CDS            lacZα (fragment): LacZα fragment of β-galactosidase; lacZ fragment
   2120..2219    -  misc_feature   bom (fragment): basis of mobility region from pBR322
   2321..2356    -  CDS            rop (fragment): Rop protein, which maintains plasmids at low copy number; rop
   2451..2555    +  promoter       AmpR promoter: bla
   2556..3416    +  CDS            AmpR: β-lactamase; bla; confers resistance to ampicillin, carbenicillin, and related antibiotics
>Addgene plasmid #130645 | pSL0721 (pDonor_L1-105) | addgene full sequence | sequence record 255640 | Addgene NGS Result
TTGAGATCCTTTTTTTCTGCGCGTAATCTGCTGCTTGCAAACAAAAAAACCACCGCTACCAGCGGTGGTT
TGTTTGCCGGATCAAGAGCTACCAACTCTTTTTCCGAAGGTAACTGGCTTCAGCAGAGCGCAGATACCAA
ATACTGTTCTTCTAGTGTAGCCGTAGTTAGGCCACCACTTCAAGAACTCTGTAGCACCGCCTACATACCT
CGCTCTGCTAATCCTGTTACCAGTGGCTGCTGCCAGTGGCGATAAGTCGTGTCTTACCGGGTTGGACTCA
AGACGATAGTTACCGGATAAGGCGCAGCGGTCGGGCTGAACGGGGGGTTCGTGCACACAGCCCAGCTTGG
AGCGAACGACCTACACCGAACTGAGATACCTACAGCGTGAGCTATGAGAAAGCGCCACGCTTCCCGAAGG
GAGAAAGGCGGACAGGTATCCGGTAAGCGGCAGGGTCGGAACAGGAGAGCGCACGAGGGAGCTTCCAGGG
GGAAACGCCTGGTATCTTTATAGTCCTGTCGGGTTTCGCCACCTCTGACTTGAGCGTCGATTTTTGTGAT
GCTCGTCAGGGGGGCGGAGCCTATGGAAAAACGCCAGCAACGCGGCCTTTTTACGGTTCCTGGCCTTTTG
CTGGCCTTTTGCTCACATGTTCTTTCCTGCGTTATCCCCTGATTCTGTGGATAACCGTATTACCGCCTTT
GAGTGAGCTGATACCGCTCGCCGCAGCCGAACGACCGAGCGCAGCGAGTCAGTGAGCGAGGAAGCGGAAG
AGCGCCCAATACGCAAACCGCCTCTCCCCGCGCGTTGGCCGATTCATTAATGCAGCTGGCACGACAGGTT
TCCCGACTGGAAAGCGGGCAGTGAGCGCAACGCAATTAATGTGAGTTAGCTCACTCATTAGGCACCCCAG
GCTTTACACTTTATGCTTCCGGCTCGTATGTTGTGTGGAATTGTGAGCGGATAACAATTTCACACAGGAA
ACAGCTATGACCATGATTACGCCAAGCTTTGTTGATACAACCATAAAATGATAATTACACCCATAAATTG
ATAATTATCACACCCATAAATTGATATTGCCTCTTCATGGTCTAAACTTCAGTAAGTTTACGACATTTTC
ATGAAGAGGTCATTTCCGGGGATCCATGGAGAAAAAAATCACTGGATATACCACCGTTGATATATCCCAA
TGGCATCGTAAAGAACATTTTGAGGCATTTCAGTCAGTTGCTCAATGTACCTATAACCAGACCGTTCAGC
TGGATATTACGGCCTTTTTAAAGACCGTAAAGAAAAATAAGCACAAGTTTTATCCGGCCTTTATTCACAT
TCTTGCCCGCCTGATGAATGCTCATCCGGAGTTCCGTATGGCAATGAAAGACGGTGAGCTGGTGATATGG
GATAGTGTTCACCCTTGTTACACCGTTTTCCATGAGCAAACTGAAACGTTTTCATCGCTCTGGAGTGAAT
ACCACGACGATTTCCGGCAGTTTCTACACATATATTCGCAAGATGTGGCGTGTTACGGTGAAAACCTGGC
CTATTTCCCTAAAGGGTTTATTGAGAATATGTTTTTCGTCTCAGCCAATCCCTGGGTGAGTTTCACCAGT
TTTGATTTAAACGTGGCCAATATGGACAACTTCTTCGCCCCCGTTTTCACTATGGGCAAATATTATACGC
AAGGCGACAAGGTGCTGATGCCGCTGGCGATTCAGGTTCATCATGCCGTTTGTGATGGCTTCCATGTCGG
CAGAATGCTTAATGAATTACAACAGTACTGCGATGAGTGGCAGGGCGGGGCGTAATTTTTTTAAGGCAGT
TATTGGTGCCCTTCTAGATATCAACTTATGGTTGTTTTGTGAGATATCAATATATGGTTGTTTTGTGGTT
AAGTTGCTGATTATAAATAATTATTAAATATCACTTTATGGTTGCATCAACAGGTACCGAGCTCGAATTC
ACTGGCCGTCGTTTTACAACGTCGTGACTGGGAAAACCCTGGCGTTACCCAACTTAATCGCCTTGCAGCA
CATCCCCCTTTCGCCAGCTGGCGTAATAGCGAAGAGGCCCGCACCGATCGCCCTTCCCAACAGTTGCGCA
GCCTGAATGGCGAATGGCGCCTGATGCGGTATTTTCTCCTTACGCATCTGTGCGGTATTTCACACCGCAT
ATGGTGCACTCTCAGTACAATCTGCTCTGATGCCGCATAGTTAAGCCAGCCCCGACACCCGCCAACACCC
GCTGACGCGCCCTGACGGGCTTGTCTGCTCCCGGCATCCGCTTACAGACAAGCTGTGACCGTCTCCGGGA
GCTGCATGTGTCAGAGGTTTTCACCGTCATCACCGAAACGCGCGAGACGAAAGGGCCTCGTGATACGCCT
ATTTTTATAGGTTAATGTCATGATAATAATGGTTTCTTAGACGTCAGGTGGCACTTTTCGGGGAAATGTG
CGCGGAACCCCTATTTGTTTATTTTTCTAAATACATTCAAATATGTATCCGCTCATGAGACAATAACCCT
GATAAATGCTTCAATAATATTGAAAAAGGAAGAGTATGAGTATTCAACATTTCCGTGTCGCCCTTATTCC
CTTTTTTGCGGCATTTTGCCTTCCTGTTTTTGCTCACCCAGAAACGCTGGTGAAAGTAAAAGATGCTGAA
GATCAGTTGGGTGCACGAGTGGGTTACATCGAACTGGATCTCAACAGCGGTAAGATCCTTGAGAGTTTTC
GCCCCGAAGAACGTTTTCCAATGATGAGCACTTTTAAAGTTCTGCTATGTGGCGCGGTATTATCCCGTAT
TGACGCCGGGCAAGAGCAACTCGGTCGCCGCATACACTATTCTCAGAATGACTTGGTTGAGTACTCACCA
GTCACAGAAAAGCATCTTACGGATGGCATGACAGTAAGAGAATTATGCAGTGCTGCCATAACCATGAGTG
ATAACACTGCGGCCAACTTACTTCTGACAACGATCGGAGGACCGAAGGAGCTAACCGCTTTTTTGCACAA
CATGGGGGATCATGTAACTCGCCTTGATCGTTGGGAACCGGAGCTGAATGAAGCCATACCAAACGACGAG
CGTGACACCACGATGCCTGTAGCAATGGCAACAACGTTGCGCAAACTATTAACTGGCGAACTACTTACTC
TAGCTTCCCGGCAACAATTAATAGACTGGATGGAGGCGGATAAAGTTGCAGGACCACTTCTGCGCTCGGC
CCTTCCGGCTGGCTGGTTTATTGCTGATAAATCTGGAGCCGGTGAGCGTGGGTCTCGCGGTATCATTGCA
GCACTGGGGCCAGATGGTAAGCCCTCCCGTATCGTAGTTATCTACACGACGGGGAGTCAGGCAACTATGG
ATGAACGAAATAGACAGATCGCTGAGATAGGTGCCTCACTGATTAAGCATTGGTAACTGTCAGACCAAGT
TTACTCATATATACTTTAGATTGATTTAAAACTTCATTTTTAATTTAAAAGGATCTAGGTGAAGATCCTT
TTTGATAATCTCATGACCAAAATCCCTTAACGTGAGTTTTCGTTCCACTGAGCGTCAGACCCCGTAGAAA
AGATCAAAGGATCTTC
